>Addgene plasmid #177337 | HcKCR2_mCherry_pcDNA3.1 | addgene full sequence | sequence record 349389 | Addgene NGS Result
CGTTTCGCATGATTGAACAAGATGGATTGCACGCAGGTTCTCCGGCCGCTTGGGTGGAGAGGCTATTCGG
CTATGACTGGGCACAACAGACAATCGGCTGCTCTGATGCCGCCGTGTTCCGGCTGTCAGCGCAGGGGCGC
CCGGTTCTTTTTGTCAAGACCGACCTGTCCGGTGCCCTGAATGAACTGCAGGACGAGGCAGCGCGGCTAT
CGTGGCTGGCCACGACGGGCGTTCCTTGCGCAGCTGTGCTCGACGTTGTCACTGAAGCGGGAAGGGACTG
GCTGCTATTGGGCGAAGTGCCGGGGCAGGATCTCCTGTCATCTCACCTTGCTCCTGCCGAGAAAGTATCC
ATCATGGCTGATGCAATGCGGCGGCTGCATACGCTTGATCCGGCTACCTGCCCATTCGACCACCAAGCGA
AACATCGCATCGAGCGAGCACGTACTCGGATGGAAGCCGGTCTTGTCGATCAGGATGATCTGGACGAAGA
GCATCAGGGGCTCGCGCCAGCCGAACTGTTCGCCAGGCTCAAGGCGCGCATGCCCGACGGCGAGGATCTC
GTCGTGACCCATGGCGATGCCTGCTTGCCGAATATCATGGTGGAAAATGGCCGCTTTTCTGGATTCATCG
ACTGTGGCCGGCTGGGTGTGGCGGACCGCTATCAGGACATAGCGTTGGCTACCCGTGATATTGCTGAAGA
GCTTGGCGGCGAATGGGCTGACCGCTTCCTCGTGCTTTACGGTATCGCCGCTCCCGATTCGCAGCGCATC
GCCTTCTATCGCCTTCTTGACGAGTTCTTCTGAGCGGGACTCTGGGGTTCGCGAAATGACCGACCAAGCG
ACGCCCAACCTGCCATCACGAGATTTCGATTCCACCGCCGCCTTCTATGAAAGGTTGGGCTTCGGAATCG
TTTTCCGGGACGCCGGCTGGATGATCCTCCAGCGCGGGGATCTCATGCTGGAGTTCTTCGCCCACCCCAA
CTTGTTTATTGCAGCTTATAATGGTTACAAATAAAGCAATAGCATCACAAATTTCACAAATAAAGCATTT
TTTTCACTGCATTCTAGTTGTGGTTTGTCCAAACTCATCAATGTATCTTATCATGTCTGTATACCGTCGA
CCTCTAGCTAGAGCTTGGCGTAATCATGGTCATAGCTGTTTCCTGTGTGAAATTGTTATCCGCTCACAAT
TCCACACAACATACGAGCCGGAAGCATAAAGTGTAAAGCCTGGGGTGCCTAATGAGTGAGCTAACTCACA
TTAATTGCGTTGCGCTCACTGCCCGCTTTCCAGTCGGGAAACCTGTCGTGCCAGCTGCATTAATGAATCG
GCCAACGCGCGGGGAGAGGCGGTTTGCGTATTGGGCGCTCTTCCGCTTCCTCGCTCACTGACTCGCTGCG
CTCGGTCGTTCGGCTGCGGCGAGCGGTATCAGCTCACTCAAAGGCGGTAATACGGTTATCCACAGAATCA
GGGGATAACGCAGGAAAGAACATGTGAGCAAAAGGCCAGCAAAAGGCCAGGAACCGTAAAAAGGCCGCGT
TGCTGGCGTTTTTCCATAGGCTCCGCCCCCCTGACGAGCATCACAAAAATCGACGCTCAAGTCAGAGGTG
GCGAAACCCGACAGGACTATAAAGATACCAGGCGTTTCCCCCTGGAAGCTCCCTCGTGCGCTCTCCTGTT
CCGACCCTGCCGCTTACCGGATACCTGTCCGCCTTTCTCCCTTCGGGAAGCGTGGCGCTTTCTCATAGCT
CACGCTGTAGGTATCTCAGTTCGGTGTAGGTCGTTCGCTCCAAGCTGGGCTGTGTGCACGAACCCCCCGT
TCAGCCCGACCGCTGCGCCTTATCCGGTAACTATCGTCTTGAGTCCAACCCGGTAAGACACGACTTATCG
CCACTGGCAGCAGCCACTGGTAACAGGATTAGCAGAGCGAGGTATGTAGGCGGTGCTACAGAGTTCTTGA
AGTGGTGGCCTAACTACGGCTACACTAGAAGAACAGTATTTGGTATCTGCGCTCTGCTGAAGCCAGTTAC
CTTCGGAAAAAGAGTTGGTAGCTCTTGATCCGGCAAACAAACCACCGCTGGTAGCGGTGGTTTTTTTGTT
TGCAAGCAGCAGATTACGCGCAGAAAAAAAGGATCTCAAGAAGATCCTTTGATCTTTTCTACGGGGTCTG
ACGCTCAGTGGAACGAAAACTCACGTTAAGGGATTTTGGTCATGAGATTATCAAAAAGGATCTTCACCTA
GATCCTTTTAAATTAAAAATGAAGTTTTAAATCAATCTAAAGTATATATGAGTAAACTTGGTCTGACAGT
TACCAATGCTTAATCAGTGAGGCACCTATCTCAGCGATCTGTCTATTTCGTTCATCCATAGTTGCCTGAC
TCCCCGTCGTGTAGATAACTACGATACGGGAGGGCTTACCATCTGGCCCCAGTGCTGCAATGATACCGCG
AGACCCACGCTCACCGGCTCCAGATTTATCAGCAATAAACCAGCCAGCCGGAAGGGCCGAGCGCAGAAGT
GGTCCTGCAACTTTATCCGCCTCCATCCAGTCTATTAATTGTTGCCGGGAAGCTAGAGTAAGTAGTTCGC
CAGTTAATAGTTTGCGCAACGTTGTTGCCATTGCTACAGGCATCGTGGTGTCACGCTCGTCGTTTGGTAT
GGCTTCATTCAGCTCCGGTTCCCAACGATCAAGGCGAGTTACATGATCCCCCATGTTGTGCAAAAAAGCG
GTTAGCTCCTTCGGTCCTCCGATCGTTGTCAGAAGTAAGTTGGCCGCAGTGTTATCACTCATGGTTATGG
CAGCACTGCATAATTCTCTTACTGTCATGCCATCCGTAAGATGCTTTTCTGTGACTGGTGAGTACTCAAC
CAAGTCATTCTGAGAATAGTGTATGCGGCGACCGAGTTGCTCTTGCCCGGCGTCAATACGGGATAATACC
GCGCCACATAGCAGAACTTTAAAAGTGCTCATCATTGGAAAACGTTCTTCGGGGCGAAAACTCTCAAGGA
TCTTACCGCTGTTGAGATCCAGTTCGATGTAACCCACTCGTGCACCCAACTGATCTTCAGCATCTTTTAC
TTTCACCAGCGTTTCTGGGTGAGCAAAAACAGGAAGGCAAAATGCCGCAAAAAAGGGAATAAGGGCGACA
CGGAAATGTTGAATACTCATACTCTTCCTTTTTCAATATTATTGAAGCATTTATCAGGGTTATTGTCTCA
TGAGCGGATACATATTTGAATGTATTTAGAAAAATAAACAAATAGGGGTTCCGCGCACATTTCCCCGAAA
AGTGCCACCTGACGTCGACGGATCGGGAGATCTCCCGATCCCCTATGGTGCACTCTCAGTACAATCTGCT
CTGATGCCGCATAGTTAAGCCAGTATCTGCTCCCTGCTTGTGTGTTGGAGGTCGCTGAGTAGTGCGCGAG
CAAAATTTAAGCTACAACAAGGCAAGGCTTGACCGACAATTGCATGAAGAATCTGCTTAGGGTTAGGCGT
TTTGCGCTGCTTCGCGATGTACGGGCCAGATATACGCGTTGACATTGATTATTGACTAGTTATTAATAGT
AATCAATTACGGGGTCATTAGTTCATAGCCCATATATGGAGTTCCGCGTTACATAACTTACGGTAAATGG
CCCGCCTGGCTGACCGCCCAACGACCCCCGCCCATTGACGTCAATAATGACGTATGTTCCCATAGTAACG
CCAATAGGGACTTTCCATTGACGTCAATGGGTGGAGTATTTACGGTAAACTGCCCACTTGGCAGTACATC
AAGTGTATCATATGCCAAGTACGCCCCCTATTGACGTCAATGACGGTAAATGGCCCGCCTGGCATTATGC
CCAGTACATGACCTTATGGGACTTTCCTACTTGGCAGTACATCTACGTATTAGTCATCGCTATTACCATG
GTGATGCGGTTTTGGCAGTACATCAATGGGCGTGGATAGCGGTTTGACTCACGGGGATTTCCAAGTCTCC
ACCCCATTGACGTCAATGGGAGTTTGTTTTGGCACCAAAATCAACGGGACTTTCCAAAATGTCGTAACAA
CTCCGCCCCATTGACGCAAATGGGCGGTAGGCGTGTACGGTGGGAGGTCTATATAAGCAGAGCTCTCTGG
CTAACTAGAGAACCCACTGCTTACTGGCTTATCGAAATTAATACGACTCACTATAGGGAGACCCAAGCTG
GCTAGTTAAGCTTGGTACCGAGCTCGGATCCGCCACCATGCCTTTCTACGACAGCAGGCCCCCTGAGGGA
TGGCCTCGCGGCTCCGTGAACGACATGGATTATCCACTGCTGGGCTCTATCTGCGCCATCAGCGCCATCG
CAATCGCAGGCTCCGGCATCTGGATGCTGTACCGGCTGGATCTGGGCATGGGCTACTCCTGTAAGCCATA
TAAGTCTGGCAGAGCCCCCGAGGTGAACAGCATCTCCGGCATCGTGTGCCTGCTGTGCGGCACCATGTAC
GCCGCCAAGTCTTTCGACTTCTTTGATGGCGGCGGCACACCCTTTAGCCTGAATTGGTACTGGTATCTGG
ACTACGTGTTCACCTGCCCCCTGCTGATCGTGGACTTCGCCTTCACCCTGGACATCCCTCAGAAGCTGAG
GTATTCCATCGCCGTGTTCGTGGCCCTGTGGTGTGCAGTGGCAGCCTTTGCCACCCCATCTGCCTTCCGC
TTTGCCTACTATGCCCTGGGCTGCTGTTGGTTCATCCCCCTGAGCCTGTTTCTGATCCGGGATGTGAAGA
AGAGATACCAGGTGTATCCACCCAAGTGCCAGAGACTGCTGTTCTGGGCCTGCGTGGTGTTCTTCGGCTT
CTGGCCTCTGTTTCCACTGCTGTTCATCTTTTCTTGGCAGGGCAGCGGACACATCTCCCGGCAGGCCTAC
TATATCATCCACGCCTTTCTGGACCTGGTGTGCAAGTCTATCTTCGGCTTTCTGATGACCTTCTTTCGGC
TGGAGCTGGAGGAGCACACAGAGGTGCAGGGCCTGCCCCTGAAGGAGCCTAAAGTGATGGATGCGGCCGC
CGTGAGCAAGGGCGAGGAGGATAACATGGCCATCATCAAGGAGTTCATGCGCTTCAAGGTGCACATGGAG
GGCTCCGTGAACGGCCACGAGTTCGAGATCGAGGGCGAGGGCGAGGGCCGCCCCTACGAGGGCACCCAGA
CCGCCAAGCTGAAGGTGACCAAGGGTGGCCCCCTGCCCTTCGCCTGGGACATCCTGTCCCCTCAGTTCAT
GTACGGCTCCAAGGCCTACGTGAAGCACCCCGCCGACATCCCCGACTACTTGAAGCTGTCCTTCCCCGAG
GGCTTCAAGTGGGAGCGCGTGATGAACTTCGAGGACGGCGGCGTGGTGACCGTGACCCAGGACTCCTCCC
TGCAGGACGGCGAGTTCATCTACAAGGTGAAGCTGCGCGGCACCAACTTCCCCTCCGACGGCCCCGTAAT
GCAGAAGAAGACCATGGGCTGGGAGGCCTCCTCCGAGCGGATGTACCCCGAGGACGGCGCCCTGAAGGGC
GAGATCAAGCAGAGGCTGAAGCTGAAGGACGGCGGCCACTACGACGCTGAGGTCAAGACCACCTACAAGG
CCAAGAAGCCCGTGCAGCTGCCCGGCGCCTACAACGTCAACATCAAGTTGGACATCACCTCCCACAACGA
GGACTACACCATCGTGGAACAGTACGAACGCGCCGAGGGCCGCCACTCCACCGGCGGCATGGACGAGCTG
TACAAGTAACATATGCTCTAGAGGGCCCGCGGTTCGAAGGTAAGCCTATCCCTAACCCTCTCCTCGGTCT
CGATTCTACGCGTACCGGTCATCATCACCATCACCATTGAGTTTAAACCCGCTGATCAGCCTCGACTGTG
CCTTCTAGTTGCCAGCCATCTGTTGTTTGCCCCTCCCCCGTGCCTTCCTTGACCCTGGAAGGTGCCACTC
CCACTGTCCTTTCCTAATAAAATGAGGAAATTGCATCGCATTGTCTGAGTAGGTGTCATTCTATTCTGGG
GGGTGGGGTGGGGCAGGACAGCAAGGGGGAGGATTGGGAAGACAATAGCAGGCATGCTGGGGATGCGGTG
GGCTCTATGGCTTCTGAGGCGGAAAGAACCAGCTGGGGCTCTAGGGGGTATCCCC
[124 nt withheld, positions 6146-6269]
C
[91 nt withheld, positions 6271-6361]
A
[49 nt withheld, positions 6363-6411]
CCTTTGACGTTGGAGTCCACGTTCTTT
[37 nt withheld, positions 6439-6475]
ACCCTATCTCGGTCTATTCTTTTGATTTATAAGGGATTTTGCCGATTTCGGCCTATTGGTTAAAAAATGA
GCTGATTTAACAAAAATTTAACGCGAATTAATTCTGTGGAATGTGTGTCAGTTAGGGTGTGGAAAGTCCC
CAGGCTCCCCAGCAGGCAGAAGTATGCAAAGCATGCATCTCAATTAGTCAGCAACCAGGTGTGGAAAGTC
CCCAGGCTCCCCAGCAGGCAGAAGTATGCAAAGCATGCATCTCAATTAGTCAGCAACCATAGTCCCGCCC
CTAACTCCGCCCATCCCGCCCCTAACTCCGCCCAGTTCCGCCCATTCTCCGCCCCATGGCTGACTAATTT
TTTTTATTTATGCAGAGGCCGAGGCCGCCTCTGCCTCTGAGCTATTCCAGAAGTAGTGAGGAGGCTTTTT
TGGAGGCCTAGGCTTTTGCAAAAAGCTCCCGGGAGCTTGTATATCCATTTTCGGATCTGATCAAGAGACA
GGATGAGGAT
Features (pLannotate 1.2.2; 21 found; start..end, strand, type, name):
      9..800     +  CDS            neo: KKA2_KLEPN - Also known as kan, nptII. Experimental evidence at protein level: Swiss-Prot protein existence level 1. Resistance to kanamycin, neomycin, paromomycin, ribostamycin, butirosin and gentamicin B. From Klebsiella pneumoniae.
    826..984     +  CDS            ble (fragment): BLE_KLEPN - Experimental evidence at protein level: Swiss-Prot protein existence level 1. Binding protein with a strong affinity to the bleomycin family of antibiotics. Binds to CL990; an antimitotic-antibiotic compound. From Klebsiella pneumoniae.
    979..1100    +  polyA_signal   SV40 poly(A) signal: SV40 polyadenylation signal
   1173..1189    -  protein_bind   lac operator: The lac repressor binds to the lac operator to inhibit transcription in E. coli. This inhibition can be relieved by adding lactose or isopropyl-β-D-thiogalactopyranoside (IPTG). lac repressor encoded by lacI
   1197..1227    -  promoter       lac promoter: promoter for the E. coli lac operon
   1242..1263    -  protein_bind   CAP binding site: CAP binding activates transcription in the presence of cAMP. E. coli catabolite activator protein
   1276..1368    -  CDS            lacI (fragment): lac repressor; lacI; The lac repressor binds to the lac operator to inhibit transcription in E. coli. This inhibition can be relieved by adding lactose or isopropyl-β-D-thiogalactopyranoside (IPTG).
   1551..2139    -  rep_origin     ori: high-copy-number ColE1/pMB1/pBR322/pUC origin of replication
   2310..3170    -  CDS            AmpR: β-lactamase; bla; confers resistance to ampicillin, carbenicillin, and related antibiotics
   3171..3275    -  promoter       AmpR promoter: bla
   3334..3386    -  misc_feature   bom (fragment): basis of mobility region from pBR322
   3541..3920    +  enhancer       CMV enhancer: human cytomegalovirus immediate early enhancer
   3921..4124    +  promoter       CMV promoter: human cytomegalovirus (CMV) immediate early promoter
   4120..4153    +  LTR            5' LTR (truncated) (fragment): truncated 5' long terminal repeat (LTR) from HIV-1
   4169..4187    +  promoter       T7 promoter: promoter for bacteriophage T7 RNA polymerase
   5042..5748    +  CDS            mCherry (fragment): monomeric derivative of DsRed fluorescent protein (Shaner et al., 2004) mammalian codon-optimized
   5779..5820    +  CDS            V5 tag: epitope tag from simian virus 5
   5876..6100    +  polyA_signal   bGH poly(A) signal: bovine growth hormone polyadenylation signal
   6104..6125    +  promoter       SV40 promoter (fragment): SV40 enhancer and early promoter
   6146..6574    +  rep_origin     f1 ori (sequence partly withheld): f1 bacteriophage origin of replication; arrow indicates direction of (+) strand synthesis
   6588..6917    +  promoter       SV40 promoter: SV40 enhancer and early promoter
