[The description below was written by a language model from this plasmid's Addgene catalogue record and pLannotate feature annotations shown in this document.]
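Description:
HcKCR2_mCherry_pcDNA3.1 is a mammalian expression plasmid built on the Invitrogen pcDNA3.1 backbone, with a sequenced length of about 7 kb. It is maintained in E. coli as a high-copy plasmid through a ColE1/pUC-type origin and selected with ampicillin via the β-lactamase gene. An f1 origin is also present, which permits single-stranded DNA production. For selection in mammalian cells, the backbone carries a neomycin/kanamycin phosphotransferase gene driven by the SV40 early promoter and terminated by an SV40 polyadenylation signal. The short ble, lacI, bom and HIV-1 LTR matches in the feature table are small fragments and most likely reflect backbone remnants or incidental similarity rather than functional elements.

The payload is a 795 bp, mammalian codon-adapted coding sequence for HcKCR2, kalium channelrhodopsin 2 from Hyphochytrium catenoides, cloned between BamHI and NotI sites and fused at its C terminus to the red fluorescent protein mCherry. The annotation software did not label the opsin itself, but the unannotated interval between the T7 promoter and mCherry corresponds in position and size to this insert. Expression is driven by the human CMV immediate-early enhancer and promoter and terminated by the bovine growth hormone polyadenylation signal. The T7 promoter upstream of the insert serves as a sequencing primer site and could support in vitro transcription. A V5 epitope sequence lies downstream of mCherry, but the record does not indicate whether it is translated in frame with the fusion.

The construct is intended for expressing this light-gated potassium channel in cultured mammalian cells. The mCherry tag allows transfected cells to be identified for characterising the channel and its use in optogenetic inhibition.
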