Addgene plasmid #177337: HcKCR2_mCherry_pcDNA3.1
Purpose: Expresses KCR2 in mammalian cells
Depositing lab: John Spudich. Depositing organization: University of Texas Health Science Center at Houston. Publication: Kalium channelrhodopsins are natural light-gated potassium channels that mediate optogenetic inhibition. Govorunova EG, Gou Y, Sineshchekov OA, Li H, Lu X, Wang Y, Brown LS, St-Pierre F, Xue M, Spudich JL. Nat Neurosci. 2022 Jun 20. pii: 10.1038/s41593-022-01094-6. doi: 10.1038/s41593-022-01094-6. PubMed 35726059.
Backbone
  Vector backbone: pcDNA3.1
  Backbone manufacturer: Invitrogen
  Backbone size w/o insert (bp): 5428
  Vector type: Mammalian Expression
Growth in bacteria
  Bacterial resistance: Ampicillin, 100 μg/mL
  Growth temperature: 37°C
  Growth strain: DH5alpha
  Copy number: High Copy
Gene/Insert
  Gene/Insert name: HcKCR2 (alt name: kalium channelrhodopsin 2)
  Species: Hyphochytrium catenoides
  Insert size (bp): 795
  Mutation: mammalian codon-adapted
  Tag / fusion protein: mCherry (C terminal on insert)
  Cloning method: Restriction Enzyme; 5′ cloning site BamHI (not destroyed); 3′ cloning site NotI (not destroyed)
  Sequencing primers: 5′ T7
Terms and licenses: Academic/Nonprofit Terms; Industry Terms: Not Available to Industry
How to cite: HcKCR2_mCherry_pcDNA3.1 was a gift from John Spudich (Addgene plasmid # 177337 ; http://n2t.net/addgene:177337 ; RRID:Addgene_177337)
