>Addgene plasmid #177337 | HcKCR2_mCherry_pcDNA3.1 | depositor partial sequence | sequence record 343859 | HcKCR2 coding region
ATGCCTTTCTACGACAGCAGGCCCCCTGAGGGATGGCCTCGCGGCTCCGTGAACGACATGGATTATCCAC
TGCTGGGCTCTATCTGCGCCATCAGCGCCATCGCAATCGCAGGCTCCGGCATCTGGATGCTGTACCGGCT
GGATCTGGGCATGGGCTACTCCTGTAAGCCATATAAGTCTGGCAGAGCCCCCGAGGTGAACAGCATCTCC
GGCATCGTGTGCCTGCTGTGCGGCACCATGTACGCCGCCAAGTCTTTCGACTTCTTTGATGGCGGCGGCA
CACCCTTTAGCCTGAATTGGTACTGGTATCTGGACTACGTGTTCACCTGCCCCCTGCTGATCGTGGACTT
CGCCTTCACCCTGGACATCCCTCAGAAGCTGAGGTATTCCATCGCCGTGTTCGTGGCCCTGTGGTGTGCA
GTGGCAGCCTTTGCCACCCCATCTGCCTTCCGCTTTGCCTACTATGCCCTGGGCTGCTGTTGGTTCATCC
CCCTGAGCCTGTTTCTGATCCGGGATGTGAAGAAGAGATACCAGGTGTATCCACCCAAGTGCCAGAGACT
GCTGTTCTGGGCCTGCGTGGTGTTCTTCGGCTTCTGGCCTCTGTTTCCACTGCTGTTCATCTTTTCTTGG
CAGGGCAGCGGACACATCTCCCGGCAGGCCTACTATATCATCCACGCCTTTCTGGACCTGGTGTGCAAGT
CTATCTTCGGCTTTCTGATGACCTTCTTTCGGCTGGAGCTGGAGGAGCACACAGAGGTGCAGGGCCTGCC
CCTGAAGGAGCCTAAAGTGATGGAT
